Addgene plasmid #243948: pUPD3_PARTPRM_J23119
Purpose: GoldenBraid2.0 Constitutive promoter, lacking ribosome binding site.
Depositing lab: Christophe Herman. Depositing organization: Baylor College of Medicine. Publication: GoldenBraid2.0 E. coli: a comprehensive and characterized toolkit for enterics. Cooke MB, Welch KT, Ramirez LD, Wen AX, Marciano DC, Herman C. Synth Biol (Oxf). 2025 Aug 14;10(1):ysaf015. doi: 10.1093/synbio/ysaf015. eCollection 2025. PubMed 40927394.
Backbone
  Vector backbone: pUPD3
  Vector type: Bacterial Expression
Growth in bacteria
  Bacterial resistance: Chloramphenicol, 25 μg/mL
  Growth temperature: 37°C
  Growth strain: DH5alpha
  Copy number: High Copy
Gene/Insert
  Gene/Insert name: J23119
  Species: Synthetic
  Insert size (bp): 36
  Cloning method: Golden Gate
Terms and licenses: Academic/Nonprofit Terms; Industry Terms: Not Available to Industry
How to cite: pUPD3_PARTPRM_J23119 was a gift from Christophe Herman (Addgene plasmid # 243948 ; http://n2t.net/addgene:243948 ; RRID:Addgene_243948)
