[The description below was written by a language model from this plasmid's Addgene catalogue record and pLannotate feature annotations shown in this document.]
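Description:
pUPD3_PARTPRM_J23119 is a small (about 2.4 kb) GoldenBraid2.0 part-domestication plasmid that stores a single standardized DNA part, the synthetic constitutive bacterial promoter J23119, in the pUPD3 entry vector. It belongs to a GoldenBraid2.0 toolkit adapted for E. coli and related enteric bacteria. The plasmid is maintained in E. coli at high copy through a ColE1/pUC-type origin of replication and is selected with chloramphenicol, conferred by the cat gene under its native cat promoter. An f1 bacteriophage origin is also present, a common backbone element that permits single-stranded DNA production.

The payload is only 36 bp: J23119 from the Registry of Standard Biological Parts. The record specifies that this part lacks a ribosome binding site, so it supplies transcription initiation alone and must be combined with a separate RBS part, coding sequence and terminator to build a functional transcriptional unit. The promoter sits in the cloning region, flanked by T7 and SP6 phage promoters. A short residual lacZα fragment lies next to the T7 promoter, probably left over from a screening cassette that the part displaced during Golden Gate cloning. A small tet promoter fragment is also annotated and appears to be a backbone remnant.

Although catalogued as a bacterial expression vector, the plasmid carries no gene of interest. Its practical role is as a donor of a modular promoter, released by Golden Gate (type IIS restriction–ligation) assembly and joined with other GoldenBraid parts into higher-level constructs for constitutive gene expression in bacteria. The specific restriction sites and overhangs are not annotated in the feature table.
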