Features (pLannotate 1.2.2; 9 found; start..end, strand, type, name):
     13..47      -  promoter       J23119 promoter: bacterial promoter (Registry of Standard Biological Parts BBa J23119)
     88..106     -  promoter       SP6 promoter: promoter for bacteriophage SP6 RNA polymerase
    253..841     -  rep_origin     ori: high-copy-number ColE1/pMB1/pBR322/pUC origin of replication
    956..1058    +  promoter       cat promoter: promoter of the E. coli cat gene encoding chloramphenicol acetyltransferase
   1059..1715    +  CDS            cat: CAT_ECOLX - Experimental evidence at protein level: Swiss-Prot protein existence level 1. This enzyme is an effector of chloramphenicol resistance in bacteria. From Escherichia coli. This protein is used as a marker in many commonly used cloning vectors, such as pACYC184.
   1803..1820    -  promoter       tet promoter (fragment): E. coli promoter for tetracycline efflux protein gene
   1831..2286    +  rep_origin     f1 ori (sequence partly withheld): f1 bacteriophage origin of replication; arrow indicates direction of (+) strand synthesis
   2305..2326    -  CDS            lacZα (fragment): LacZα fragment of β-galactosidase; lacZ fragment
   2329..2347    +  promoter       T7 promoter: promoter for bacteriophage T7 RNA polymerase
>Addgene plasmid #243948 | pUPD3_PARTPRM_J23119 | addgene full sequence | sequence record 487777 | Addgene NGS Result
GGTCTCGTTTGAGCTAGCATTATACCTAGGACTGAGCTAGCTGTCAACTCCCGAGACCACTCATCGCCCA
ATCACTAGTGAATTCGTTCTATAGTGTCACCTAAATACCATAGAGCCGTTGGTCATAGCTGTTTCCTGTC
CAGGCATCATGACACGGTTATCCACAGAATCAGGGGATAACGCAGGAAAGAACATGTGAGCAAAAGGCCA
GCAAAAGGCCAGGAACCGTAAAAAGGCCGCGTTGCTGGCGTTTTTCCATAGGCTCCGCCCCCCTGACGAG
CATCACAAAAATCGACGCTCAAGTCAGAGGTGGCGAAACCCGACAGGACTATAAAGATACCAGGCGTTTC
CCCCTGGAAGCTCCCTCGTGCGCTCTCCTGTTCCGACCCTGCCGCTTACCGGATACCTGTCCGCCTTTCT
CCCTTCGGGAAGCGTGGCGCTTTCTCATAGCTCACGCTGTAGGTATCTCAGTTCGGTGTAGGTCGTTCGC
TCCAAGCTGGGCTGTGTGCACGAACCCCCCGTTCAGCCCGACCGCTGCGCCTTATCCGGTAACTATCGTC
TTGAGTCCAACCCGGTAAGACACGACTTATCGCCACTGGCAGCAGCCACTGGTAACAGGATTAGCAGAGC
GAGGTATGTAGGCGGTGCTACAGAGTTCTTGAAGTGGTGGCCTAACTACGGCTACACTAGAAGAACAGTA
TTTGGTATCTGCGCTCTGCTGAAGCCAGTTACCTTCGGAAAAAGAGTTGGTAGCTCTTGATCCGGCAAAC
AAACCACCGCTGGTAGCGGTGGTTTTTTTGTTTGCAAGCAGCAGATTACGCGCAGAAAAAAAGGATCTCA
AGAAGATCCTTTGATCTTTTCTACGGGGTCTGACGCTCAGTGGAACGAAAACTCACGTTAAGGGATTTTG
GTCATGAGATTATCAAAAAGGATCTTCACCTAGATCCTTTTGTGATGATCGGCACGTAAGAGGTTCCAAC
TTTCACCATAATGAAATAAGATCACTACCGGGCGTATTTTTTGAGTTATCGAGATTTTCAGGAGCTAAGG
AAGCTAAAATGGAGAAAAAAATCACTGGATATACCACCGTTGATATATCCCAATGGCATCGTAAAGAACA
TTTTGAGGCATTTCAGTCAGTTGCTCAATGTACCTATAACCAGACCGTTCAGCTGGATATTACGGCCTTT
TTAAAGACCGTAAAGAAAAATAAGCACAAGTTTTATCCGGCCTTTATTCACATTCTTGCCCGCCTGATGA
ATGCTCATCCGGAATTCCGTATGGCAATGAAAGACGGTGAGCTGGTGATATGGGATAGTGTTCACCCTTG
TTACACCGTTTTCCATGAGCAAACTGAAACGTTTTCATCGCTCTGGAGTGAATACCACGACGATTTCCGG
CAGTTTCTACACATATATTCGCAAGATGTGGCGTGTTACGGTGAAAACCTGGCCTATTTCCCTAAAGGGT
TTATTGAGAATATGTTTTTCGTGTCAGCCAATCCCTGGGTGAGTTTCACCAGTTTTGATTTAAACGTGGC
CAATATGGACAACTTCTTCGCCCCCGTTTTCACCATGGGCAAATATTATACGCAAGGCGACAAGGTGCTG
ATGCCGCTGGCGATTCAGGTTCATCATGCCGTTTGTGATGGCTTCCATGTCGGCAGAATGCTTAATGAAT
TACAACAGTACTGCGATGAGTGGCAGGGCGGGGCGTAATTTTTTTAAGGCAGTTATTGGTGCCCTTAAAC
GCCTGGTTGCTACGCCTGAATAAGTGATAATAAGCGGATGAATGGCAGAAATTCGATGATAAGCTGTCAA
ACATGATGT
[125 nt withheld, positions 1830-1954]
C
[91 nt withheld, positions 1956-2046]
AGGGTGATGGTTCACGTAGTGGGCCAGCGCCCTGATAGACGGTTTTTCGCCCTTTGACGTTGGAGTCCAC
GTTCTTT
[37 nt withheld, positions 2124-2160]
ACCCTATCTCGGTCTATTCTTTTGATTTATAAGGGATTTTGCCGATTTCGGCCTATTGGTTAAAAAATGA
GCTGATTTAACAAAAATTTAACGCGAATTTTAACAAAATATTAACGCTTACAATTTTAACATTGTAGAAA
CGCATGTAAAACGACGGCCAGTGAATTGTAATACGACTCACTATAGGGTGAATTCCGCTTAGGACCTTAG
ATATTGATCTCAA
